>Addgene plasmid #135269 | p663-UBC-miniTurbo-V5-BRSK1_IDG-K | addgene full sequence | sequence record 269111 | Addgene NGS Result
TAATGTGAGTTAGCTCACTCATTAGGCACCCCAGGCTTTACACTTTATGCTTCCGGCTCGTATGTTGTGT
GGAATTGTGAGCGGATAACAATTTCACACAGGAAACAGCTATGACCATGATTACGCCAAGCGCGCAATTA
ACCCTCACTAAAGGGAACAAAAGCTGGAGCTGCAAGCTTAATGTAGTCTTATGCAATACTCTTGTAGTCT
TGCAACATGGTAACGATGAGTTAGCAACATGCCTTACAAGGAGAGAAAAAGCACCGTGCATGCCGATTGG
TGGAAGTAAGGTGGTACGATCGTGCCTTATTAGGAAGGCAACAGACGGGTCTGACATGGATTGGACGAAC
CACTGAATTGCCGCATTGCAGAGATATTGTATTTAAGTGCCTAGCTCGATACATAAACGGGTCTCTCTGG
TTAGACCAGATCTGAGCCTGGGAGCTCTCTGGCTAACTAGGGAACCCACTGCTTAAGCCTCAATAAAGCT
TGCCTTGAGTGCTTCAAGTAGTGTGTGCCCGTCTGTTGTGTGACTCTGGTAACTAGAGATCCCTCAGACC
CTTTTAGTCAGTGTGGAAAATCTCTAGCAGTGGCGCCCGAACAGGGACTTGAAAGCGAAAGGGAAACCAG
AGGAGCTCTCTCGACGCAGGACTCGGCTTGCTGAAGCGCGCACGGCAAGAGGCGAGGGGCGGCGACTGGT
GAGTACGCCAAAAATTTTGACTAGCGGAGGCTAGAAGGAGAGAGATGGGTGCGAGAGCGTCAGTATTAAG
CGGGGGAGAATTAGATCGCGATGGGAAAAAATTCGGTTAAGGCCAGGGGGAAAGAAAAAATATAAATTAA
AACATATAGTATGGGCAAGCAGGGAGCTAGAACGATTCGCAGTTAATCCTGGCCTGTTAGAAACATCAGA
AGGCTGTAGACAAATACTGGGACAGCTACAACCATCCCTTCAGACAGGATCAGAAGAACTTAGATCATTA
TATAATACAGTAGCAACCCTCTATTGTGTGCATCAAAGGATAGAGATAAAAGACACCAAGGAAGCTTTAG
ACAAGATAGAGGAAGAGCAAAACAAAAGTAAGACCACCGCACAGCAAGCGGCCGCTGATCTTCAGACCTG
GAGGAGGAGATATGAGGGACAATTGGAGAAGTGAATTATATAAATATAAAGTAGTAAAAATTGAACCATT
AGGAGTAGCACCCACCAAGGCAAAGAGAAGAGTGGTGCAGAGAGAAAAAAGAGCAGTGGGAATAGGAGCT
TTGTTCCTTGGGTTCTTGGGAGCAGCAGGAAGCACTATGGGCGCAGCGTCAATGACGCTGACGGTACAGG
CCAGACAATTATTGTCTGGTATAGTGCAGCAGCAGAACAATTTGCTGAGGGCTATTGAGGCGCAACAGCA
TCTGTTGCAACTCACAGTCTGGGGCATCAAGCAGCTCCAGGCAAGAATCCTGGCTGTGGAAAGATACCTA
AAGGATCAACAGCTCCTGGGGATTTGGGGTTGCTCTGGAAAACTCATTTGCACCACTGCTGTGCCTTGGA
ATGCTAGTTGGAGTAATAAATCTCTGGAACAGATTTGGAATCACACGACCTGGATGGAGTGGGACAGAGA
AATTAACAATTACACAAGCTTAATACACTCCTTAATTGAAGAATCGCAAAACCAGCAAGAAAAGAATGAA
CAAGAATTATTGGAATTAGATAAATGGGCAAGTTTGTGGAATTGGTTTAACATAACAAATTGGCTGTGGT
ATATAAAATTATTCATAATGATAGTAGGAGGCTTGGTAGGTTTAAGAATAGTTTTTGCTGTACTTTCTAT
AGTGAATAGAGTTAGGCAGGGATATTCACCATTATCGTTTCAGACCCACCTCCCAACCCCGAGGGGACCC
GACAGGCCCGAAGGAATAGAAGAAGAAGGTGGAGAGAGAGACAGAGACAGATCCATTCGATTAGTGAACG
GATCTCGACGGTATCGGTTAACTTTTAAAAGAAAAGGGGGGATTGGGGGGTACAGTGCAGGGGAAAGAAT
AGTAGACATAATAGCAACAGACATACAAACTAAAGAATTACAAAAACAAATTACAAAATTCAAAATTTTA
TCGTCCAGTGTGGTGGAATTCTGCAGATATCACAACTTTGTATAGAAAAGTTGGCCTCCGCGCCGGGTTT
TGGCGCCTCCCGCGGGCGCCCCCCTCCTCACGGCGAGCGCTGCCACGTCAGACGAAGGGCGCAGCGAGCG
TCCTGATCCTTCCGCCCGGACGCTCAGGACAGCGGCCCGCTGCTCATAAGACTCGGCCTTAGAACCCCAG
TATCAGCAGAAGGACATTTTAGGACGGGACTTGGGTGACTCTAGGGCACTGGTTTTCTTTCCAGAGAGCG
GAACAGGCGAGGAAAAGTAGTCCCTTCTCGGCGATTCTGCGGAGGGATCTCCGTGGGGCGGTGAACGCCG
ATGATTATATAAGGACGCGCCGGGTGTGGCACAGCTAGTTCCGTCGCAGCCGGGATTTGGGTCGCGGTTC
TTGTTTGTGGATCGCTGTGATCGTCACTTGGTGAGTAGCGGGCTGCTGGGCTGGCCGGGGCTTTCGTGGC
CGCCGGGCCGCTCGGTGGGACGGAAGCGTGTGGAGAGACCGCCAAGGGCTGTAGTCTGGGTCCGCGAGCA
AGGTTGCCCTGAACTGGGGGTTGGGGGGAGCGCAGCAAAATGGCGGCTGTTCCCGAGTCTTGAATGGAAG
ACGCTTGTGAGGCGGGCTGTGAGGTCGTTGAAACAAGGTGGGGGGCATGGTGGGCGGCAAGAACCCAAGG
TCTTGAGGCCTTCGCTAATGCGGGAAAGCTCTTATTCGGGTGAGATGGGCTGGGGCACCATCTGGGGACC
CTGACGTGAAGTTTGTCACTGACTGGAGAACTCGGTTTGTCGTCTGTTGCGGGGGCGGCAGTTATGGCGG
TGCCGTTGGGCAGTGCACCCGTACCTTTGGGAGCGCGCGCCCTCGTCGTGTCGTGACGTCACCCGTTCTG
TTGGCTTATAATGCAGGGTGGGGCCACCTGCCGGTAGGTGTGCGGTAGGCTTTTCTCCGTCGCAGGACGC
AGGGTTCGGGCCTAGGGTAGGCTCTCCTGAATCGACAGGCGCCGGACCTCTGGTGAGGGGAGGGATAAGT
GAGGCGTCAGTTTCTTTGGTCGGTTTTATGTACCTATCTTCTTAAGTAGCTGAAGCTCCGGTTTTGAACT
ATGCGCTCGGGGTTGGCGAGTGTGTTTTGTGAAGTTTTTTAGGCACCTTTTGAAATGTAATCATTTGGGT
CAATATGTAATTTTCAGTGTTAGACTAGTAAATTGTCCGCTAAATTCTGGCCGTTTTTGGCTTTTTTGTT
AGACGGCCAACTTTTGTATACAAAGTGGGCCACCATGGGAATCCCGCTGCTGAACGCTAAACAGATTCTG
GGACAGCTGGACGGCGGGAGCGTGGCAGTCCTGCCTGTGGTCGACTCCACCAATCAGTACCTGCTGGATC
GAATCGGCGAGCTGAAGAGTGGGGATGCTTGCATTGCAGAATATCAGCAGGCAGGGAGAGGAAGCAGAGG
GAGGAAATGGTTCTCTCCTTTTGGAGCTAACCTGTACCTGAGTATGTTTTGGCGCCTGAAGCGGGGACCA
GCAGCAATCGGCCTGGGCCCGGTCATCGGAATTGTCATGGCAGAAGCGCTGCGAAAGCTGGGAGCAGACA
AGGTGCGAGTCAAATGGCCCAATGACCTGTATCTGCAGGATAGAAAGCTGGCAGGCATCCTGGTGGAGCT
GGCCGGAATAACAGGCGATGCTGCACAGATCGTCATTGGCGCCGGGATTAACGTGGCTATGAGGCGCGTG
GAGGAAAGCGTGGTCAATCAGGGCTGGATCACACTGCAGGAAGCAGGGATTAACCTGGACAGGAATACTC
TGGCCGCTATGCTGATCCGAGAGCTGCGGGCAGCCCTGGAACTGTTCGAGCAGGAAGGCCTGGCTCCATA
TCTGTCACGGTGGGAGAAGCTGGATAACTTCATCAATAGACCCGTGAAGCTGATCATTGGGGACAAAGAG
ATTTTCGGGATTAGCCGGGGGATTGATAAACAGGGAGCCCTGCTGCTGGAACAGGACGGAGTTATCAAAC
CCTGGATGGGCGGAGAAATCAGTCTGCGGTCTGCCGAAAAGGCTAGCGGCAAGCCCATCCCCAACCCCCT
GCTGGGCCTGGACAGCACCACAACTTTGTACAAAAAAGCAGGCTTAATGTCGTCCGGGGCCAAGGAGGGA
GGTGGGGGCTCTCCCGCCTACCACCTCCCCCACCCCCACCCCCACCCACCCCAGCACGCCCAATATGTGG
GCCCCTATCGGCTGGAGAAGACGCTGGGCAAAGGACAGACAGGGCTGGTTAAACTCGGGGTCCACTGCAT
CACGGGTCAGAAGGTCGCCATCAAGATCGTGAACCGGGAGAAGCTGTCGGAGTCGGTGCTGATGAAGGTG
GAGCGGGAGATCGCCATCCTGAAGCTCATCGAACACCCACATGTCCTCAAGCTCCACGACGTCTACGAGA
ACAAGAAATATTTGTACCTGGTTCTGGAGCACGTCTCGGGGGGTGAGCTATTCGACTACCTGGTAAAGAA
GGGGAGACTGACGCCCAAGGAGGCCCGAAAGTTCTTCCGCCAGATTGTGTCTGCGCTGGACTTCTGCCAC
AGCTACTCCATCTGCCACAGAGACCTAAAGCCCGAGAACCTGCTTTTGGATGAGAAAAACAACATCCGCA
TTGCAGACTTCGGCATGGCGTCCCTGCAGGTGGGGGACAGCCTCCTGGAGACCAGCTGCGGGTCCCCCCA
TTATGCGTGTCCAGAGGTGATTAAGGGGGAAAAATATGATGGCCGCCGGGCAGACATGTGGAGCTGTGGA
GTCATCCTCTTCGCCCTGCTCGTGGGGGCTCTGCCCTTTGATGACGACAACCTCCGCCAGCTGCTGGAGA
AGGTGAAACGAGGCGTCTTCCACATGCCCCACTTCATTCCTCCAGATTGCCAGAGCCTCCTGAGGGGAAT
GATCGAAGTGGAGCCCGAAAAAAGGCTCAGTCTGGAGCAAATTCAGAAACATCCTTGGTACCTAGGCGGG
AAACACGAGCCAGACCCGTGCCTGGAGCCAGCCCCTGGCCGCCGGGTAGCCATGCGGAGCCTGCCATCCA
ACGGAGAGCTGGACCCCGACGTCCTAGAGAGCATGGCATCACTGGGCTGCTTCAGGGACCGCGAGAGGCT
GCATCGCGAGCTGCGCAGTGAGGAGGAGAACCAAGAAAAGATGATATATTATCTGCTTTTGGATCGGAAG
GAGCGGTATCCCAGCTGTGAGGACCAGGACCTGCCTCCCCGGAATGATGTTGACCCCCCCCGGAAGCGTG
TGGATTCTCCCATGCTGAGCCGTCACGGGAAGCGGCGACCAGAGCGGAAGTCCATGGAAGTCCTGAGCAT
CACCGATGCCGGGGGTGGTGGCTCCCCTGTACCCACCCGACGGGCCTTGGAGATGGCCCAGCACAGCCAG
AGATCCCGTAGCGTCAGTGGAGCCTCCACGGGTCTGTCCTCCAGCCCTCTAAGCAGCCCAAGGAGTCCGG
TCTTTTCCTTTTCACCGGAGCCGGGGGCTGGAGATGAGGCTCGAGGCGGGGGCTCCCCGACTTCCAAAAC
GCAGACGCTGCCTTCTCGGGGCCCCAGGGGTGGGGGCGCCGGGGAGCAGCCCCCGCCCCCCAGTGCCCGC
TCCACACCCCTGCCCGGCCCCCCAGGCTCCCCGCGCTCCTCTGGCGGGACCCCCTTGCACTCGCCTCTGC
ACACGCCCCGGGCCAGTCCCACCGGGACCCCGGGGACAACACCACCCCCCAGCCCCGGCGGTGGCGTCGG
GGGAGCCGCCTGGAGGAGTCGTCTCAACTCCATCCGCAACAGCTTCCTGGGCTCCCCTCGCTTTCACCGG
CGCAAGATGCAGGTCCCTACCGCTGAGGAGATGTCCAGCTTGACGCCAGAGTCCTCCCCGGAGCTGGCAA
AACGCTCCTGGTTCGGGAACTTCATCTCCTTGGACAAAGAAGAACAAATATTCCTCGTGCTAAAGGACAA
ACCTCTCAGCAGCATCAAAGCAGACATCGTCCATGCCTTTCTGTCGATCCCCAGCCTGAGTCACAGTGTG
CTGTCACAGACCAGCTTCAGGGCCGAGTACAAGGCCAGTGGCGGCCCCTCCGTCTTCCAAAAGCCCGTCC
GCTTCCAGGTGGACATCAGCTCCTCTGAGGGTCCAGAGCCCTCCCCGCGACGGGACGGCAGCGGAGGTGG
TGGCATCTACTCCGTCACCTTCACTCTCATCTCGGGTCCCAGCCGTCGGTTCAAGCGAGTGGTGGAGACC
ATCCAGGCACAGCTCCTGAGCACTCATGACCAGCCCTCCGTGCAGGCCCTGGCAGACGAGAAGAACGGGG
CCCAGACCCGGCCTGCTGGTGCCCCACCCCGAAGCCTGCAGCCCCCACCCGGCCGCCCAGACCCAGAGCT
GAGCAGCTCTCCCCGCCGAGGCCCCCCCAAGGACAAGAAGCTCCTGGCCACCAACGGGACCCCTCTGCCC
TGAAACCCAGCTTTCTTGTACAAAGTTGTGATATCCAGCACAGTGGCGGCCGCTCGACAATCAACCTCTG
GATTACAAAATTTGTGAAAGATTGACTGGTATTCTTAACTATGTTGCTCCTTTTACGCTATGTGGATACG
CTGCTTTAATGCCTTTGTATCATGCTATTGCTTCCCGTATGGCTTTCATTTTCTCCTCCTTGTATAAATC
CTGGTTGCTGTCTCTTTATGAGGAGTTGTGGCCCGTTGTCAGGCAACGTGGCGTGGTGTGCACTGTGTTT
GCTGACGCAACCCCCACTGGTTGGGGCATTGCCACCACCTGTCAGCTCCTTTCCGGGACTTTCGCTTTCC
CCCTCCCTATTGCCACGGCGGAACTCATCGCCGCCTGCCTTGCCCGCTGCTGGACAGGGGCTCGGCTGTT
GGGCACTGACAATTCCGTGGTGTTGTCGGGGAAGCTGACGTCCTTTCCATGGCTGCTCGCCTGTGTTGCC
ACCTGGATTCTGCGCGGGACGTCCTTCTGCTACGTCCCTTCGGCCCTCAATCCAGCGGACCTTCCTTCCC
GCGGCCTGCTGCCGGCTCTGCGGCCTCTTCCGCGTCTTCGCCTTCGCCCTCAGACGAGTCGGATCTCCCT
TTGGGCCGCCTCCCCGCCTGGAATTCTACCGGGTAGGGGAGGCGCTTTTCCCAAGGCAGTCTGGAGCATG
CGCTTTAGCAGCCCCGCTGGGCACTTGGCGCTACACAAGTGGCCTCTGGCCTCGCACACATTCCACATCC
ACCGGTAGGCGCCAACCGGCTCCGTTCTTTGGTGGCCCCTTCGCGCCACCTTCTACTCCTCCCCTAGTCA
GGAAGTTCCCCCCCGCCCCGCAGCTCGCGTCGTGCAGGACGTGACAAATGGAAGTAGCACGTCTCACTAG
TCTCGTGCAGATGGACAGCACCGCTGAGCAATGGAAGCGGGTAGGCCTTTGGGGCAGCGGCCAATAGCAG
CTTTGCTCCTTCGCTTTCTGGGCTCAGAGGCTGGGAAGGGGTGGGTCCGGGGGCGGGCTCAGGGGCGGGC
TCAGGGGCGGGGCGGGCGCCCGAAGGTCCTCCGGAGGCCCGGCATTCTGCACGCTTCAAAAGCGCACGTC
TGCCGCGCTGTTCTCCTCTTCCTCATCTCCGGGCCTTTCGACCTGCAGCCCAAGCTTACCATGACCGAGT
ACAAGCCCACGGTGCGCCTCGCCACCCGCGACGACGTCCCCAGGGCCGTACGCACCCTCGCCGCCGCGTT
CGCCGACTACCCCGCCACGCGCCACACCGTCGATCCGGACCGCCACATCGAGCGGGTCACCGAGCTGCAA
GAACTCTTCCTCACGCGCGTCGGGCTCGACATCGGCAAGGTGTGGGTCGCGGACGACGGCGCCGCGGTGG
CGGTCTGGACCACGCCGGAGAGCGTCGAAGCGGGGGCGGTGTTCGCCGAGATCGGCCCGCGCATGGCCGA
GTTGAGCGGTTCCCGGCTGGCCGCGCAGCAACAGATGGAAGGCCTCCTGGCGCCGCACCGGCCCAAGGAG
CCCGCGTGGTTCCTGGCCACCGTCGGCGTCTCGCCCGACCACCAGGGCAAGGGTCTGGGCAGCGCCGTCG
TGCTCCCCGGAGTGGAGGCGGCCGAGCGCGCCGGGGTGCCCGCCTTCCTGGAGACCTCCGCGCCCCGCAA
CCTCCCCTTCTACGAGCGGCTCGGCTTCACCGTCACCGCCGACGTCGAGGTGCCCGAAGGACCGCGCACC
TGGTGCATGACCCGCAAGCCCGGTGCCTGACGCCCGCCCCACGACCCGCAGCGCCCGACCGAAAGGAGCG
CACGACCCCATGCATCTCGAGGGCCCGGTACCTTTAAGACCAATGACTTACAAGGCAGCTGTAGATCTTA
GCCACTTTTTAAAAGAAAAGGGGGGACTGGAAGGGCTAGCTCACTCCCAACGAAGACAAGATCTGCTTTT
TGCTTGTACTGGGTCTCTCTGGTTAGACCAGATCTGAGCCTGGGAGCTCTCTGGCTAACTAGGGAACCCA
CTGCTTAAGCCTCAATAAAGCTTGCCTTGAGTGCTTCAAGTAGTGTGTGCCCGTCTGTTGTGTGACTCTG
GTAACTAGAGATCCCTCAGACCCTTTTAGTCAGTGTGGAAAATCTCTAGCAGTAGTAGTTCATGTCATCT
TATTATTCAGTATTTATAACTTGCAAAGAAATGAATATCAGAGAGTGAGAGGAACTTGTTTATTGCAGCT
TATAATGGTTACAAATAAAGCAATAGCATCACAAATTTCACAAATAAAGCATTTTTTTCACTGCATTCTA
GTTGTGGTTTGTCCAAACTCATCAATGTATCTTATCATGTCTGGCTCTAGCTATCCCGCCCCTAACTCCG
CCCATCCCGCCCCTAACTCCGCCCAGTTCCGCCCATTCTCCGCCCCATGGCTGACTAATTTTTTTTATTT
ATGCAGAGGCCGAGGCCGCCTCGGCCTCTGAGCTATTCCAGAAGTAGTGAGGAGGCTTTTTTGGAGGCCT
AGGGACGTACCCAATTCGCCCTATAGTGAGTCGTATTACGCGCGCTCACTGGCCGTCGTTTTACAACGTC
GTGACTGGGAAAACCCTGGCGTTACCCAACTTAATCGCCTTGCAGCACATCCCCCTTTCGCCAGCTGGCG
TAATAGCGAAGAGGCCCGCACCGATCGCCCTTCCCAACAGTTGCGCAGCCTGAATGGCGAATGGG
[124 nt withheld, positions 9306-9429]
CGCCGGCTTTCCCCGTCAAGCTCTAAATT
[63 nt withheld, positions 9459-9521]
A
[49 nt withheld, positions 9523-9571]
CCTTTGACGTTGGAGTCCACGTTCTTT
[37 nt withheld, positions 9599-9635]
ACCCTATCTCGGTCTATTCTTTTGATTTATAAGGGATTTTGCCGATTTCGGCCTATTGGTTAAAAAATGA
GCTGATTTAACAAAAATTTAACGCGAATTTTAACAAAATATTAACGCTTACAATTTAGGTGGCACTTTTC
GGGGAAATGTGCGCGGAACCCCTATTTGTTTATTTTTCTAAATACATTCAAATATGTATCCGCTCATGAG
ACAATAACCCTGATAAATGCTTCAATAATATTGAAAAAGGAAGAGTATGAGTATTCAACATTTCCGTGTC
GCCCTTATTCCCTTTTTTGCGGCATTTTGCCTTCCTGTTTTTGCTCACCCAGAAACGCTGGTGAAAGTAA
AAGATGCTGAAGATCAGTTGGGTGCACGAGTGGGTTACATCGAACTGGATCTCAACAGCGGTAAGATCCT
TGAGAGTTTTCGCCCCGAAGAACGTTTTCCAATGATGAGCACTTTTAAAGTTCTGCTATGTGGCGCGGTA
TTATCCCGTATTGACGCCGGGCAAGAGCAACTCGGTCGCCGCATACACTATTCTCAGAATGACTTGGTTG
AGTACTCACCAGTCACAGAAAAGCATCTTACGGATGGCATGACAGTAAGAGAATTATGCAGTGCTGCCAT
AACCATGAGTGATAACACTGCGGCCAACTTACTTCTGACAACGATCGGAGGACCGAAGGAGCTAACCGCT
TTTTTGCACAACATGGGGGATCATGTAACTCGCCTTGATCGTTGGGAACCGGAGCTGAATGAAGCCATAC
CAAACGACGAGCGTGACACCACGATGCCTGTAGCAATGGCAACAACGTTGCGCAAACTATTAACTGGCGA
ACTACTTACTCTAGCTTCCCGGCAACAATTAATAGACTGGATGGAGGCGGATAAAGTTGCAGGACCACTT
CTGCGCTCGGCCCTTCCGGCTGGCTGGTTTATTGCTGATAAATCTGGAGCCGGTGAGCGTGGGTCTCGCG
GTATCATTGCAGCACTGGGGCCAGATGGTAAGCCCTCCCGTATCGTAGTTATCTACACGACGGGGAGTCA
GGCAACTATGGATGAACGAAATAGACAGATCGCTGAGATAGGTGCCTCACTGATTAAGCATTGGTAACTG
TCAGACCAAGTTTACTCATATATACTTTAGATTGATTTAAAACTTCATTTTTAATTTAAAAGGATCTAGG
TGAAGATCCTTTTTGATAATCTCATGACCAAAATCCCTTAACGTGAGTTTTCGTTCCACTGAGCGTCAGA
CCCCGTAGAAAAGATCAAAGGATCTTCTTGAGATCCTTTTTTTCTGCGCGTAATCTGCTGCTTGCAAACA
AAAAAACCACCGCTACCAGCGGTGGTTTGTTTGCCGGATCAAGAGCTACCAACTCTTTTTCCGAAGGTAA
CTGGCTTCAGCAGAGCGCAGATACCAAATACTGTTCTTCTAGTGTAGCCGTAGTTAGGCCACCACTTCAA
GAACTCTGTAGCACCGCCTACATACCTCGCTCTGCTAATCCTGTTACCAGTGGCTGCTGCCAGTGGCGAT
AAGTCGTGTCTTACCGGGTTGGACTCAAGACGATAGTTACCGGATAAGGCGCAGCGGTCGGGCTGAACGG
GGGGTTCGTGCACACAGCCCAGCTTGGAGCGAACGACCTACACCGAACTGAGATACCTACAGCGTGAGCT
ATGAGAAAGCGCCACGCTTCCCGAAGGGAGAAAGGCGGACAGGTATCCGGTAAGCGGCAGGGTCGGAACA
GGAGAGCGCACGAGGGAGCTTCCAGGGGGAAACGCCTGGTATCTTTATAGTCCTGTCGGGTTTCGCCACC
TCTGACTTGAGCGTCGATTTTTGTGATGCTCGTCAGGGGGGCGGAGCCTATGGAAAAACGCCAGCAACGC
GGCCTTTTTACGGTTCCTGGCCTTTTGCTGGCCTTTTGCTCACATGTTCTTTCCTGCGTTATCCCCTGAT
TCTGTGGATAACCGTATTACCGCCTTTGAGTGAGCTGATACCGCTCGCCGCAGCCGAACGACCGAGCGCA
GCGAGTCAGTGAGCGAGGAAGCGGAAGAGCGCCCAATACGCAAACCGCCTCTCCCCGCGCGTTGGCCGAT
TCATTAATGCAGCTGGCACGACAGGTTTCCCGACTGGAAAGCGGGCAGTGAGCGCAACGCAAT
Features (pLannotate 1.2.2; 32 found; start..end, strand, type, name):
      1..22      +  protein_bind   CAP binding site: CAP binding activates transcription in the presence of cAMP. E. coli catabolite activator protein
     37..67      +  promoter       lac promoter: promoter for the E. coli lac operon
     71..93      +  protein_bind   lac operator (fragment): The lac repressor binds to the lac operator to inhibit transcription in E. coli. This inhibition can be relieved by adding lactose or isopropyl-β-D-thiogalactopyranoside (IPTG). lac repressor encoded by lacI
    136..154     +  promoter       T3 promoter: promoter for bacteriophage T3 RNA polymerase
    182..408     +  promoter       RSV promoter: Rous sarcoma virus enhancer/promoter
    409..589     +  LTR            5' LTR (truncated): truncated 5' long terminal repeat (LTR) from HIV-1
    636..761     +  misc_feature   HIV-1 Ψ: packaging signal of human immunodeficiency virus type 1
    745..1108    +  CDS            HIV-1 gag (fragment): gag protein from human immunodeficiency virus 1; gag
   1254..1487    +  misc_feature   RRE: The Rev response element (RRE) of HIV-1 allows for Rev-dependent mRNA export from the nucleus to the cytoplasm.
   1864..1964    +  CDS            Rev (fragment): human immunodeficiency virus 1 (HIV-1) Rev protein; rev; enhances nuclear export of unspliced and incompletely spliced viral mRNAs
   1983..2099    +  misc_feature   cPPT/CTS: central polypurine tract and central termination sequence of HIV-1
   2133..2153    +  protein_bind   attB4: mutant version of attB; core recombination site for the Gateway® BP reaction BP Clonase™
   2153..3364    +  promoter       UbC promoter: human ubiquitin C promoter
   3368..3386    -  protein_bind   attB5 (fragment): mutant version of attB; core recombination site for the Gateway® BP reaction BP Clonase™
   3401..4171    +  CDS            miniTurbo: N-terminally truncated mutant of the E. coli biotin ligase BioID engineered for improved catalytic efficiency (Branon et al., 2018)
   4220..4244    +  protein_bind   attB1: mutant version of attB; recombination site for the Gateway® BP reaction BP Clonase™
   4247..6580    +  CDS            BRSK1: BRSK1_HUMAN - Also known as KIAA1811, SAD1, SADB. Experimental evidence at protein level: Swiss-Prot protein existence level 1. Serine/threonine-protein kinase that plays a key role in polarization of neurons and centrosome duplication. Phosphorylates CDC25B, CDC25C, MAPT/TAU, RIMS1, TUBG1, TUBG2 and WEE1. Following phosphorylation and activation by STK11/LKB1, acts as a key regulator of polarization of cortical neurons, probably by mediating phosphorylation of microtubule-associated proteins such as MAPT/TAU at 'Thr-529' and 'Ser-579'. Also regulates neuron polarization by mediating phosphory
   6585..6606    -  protein_bind   attB2 (fragment): mutant version of attB; recombination site for the Gateway® BP reaction BP Clonase™
   6639..7227    +  misc_feature   WPRE: woodchuck hepatitis virus posttranscriptional regulatory element
   7241..7740    +  promoter       PGK promoter: mouse phosphoglycerate kinase 1 promoter
   7761..8360    +  CDS            PuroR: puromycin N-acetyltransferase; pac from Streptomyces alboniger; confers resistance to puromycin
   8428..8565    +  CDS            nef (fragment): NEF_HV1LA - Experimental evidence at protein level: Swiss-Prot protein existence level 1. Extracellular Nef protein targets CD4(+) T-lymphocytes for apoptosis by interacting with CXCR4 surface receptors. From Human immunodeficiency virus type 1 group M subtype B (isolate Lai) (HIV-1).
   8551..8731    +  LTR            5' LTR (truncated): truncated 5' long terminal repeat (LTR) from HIV-1
   8803..8924    +  polyA_signal   SV40 poly(A) signal: SV40 polyadenylation signal
   8964..9099    +  rep_origin     SV40 ori: SV40 origin of replication
   9120..9138    -  promoter       T7 promoter: promoter for bacteriophage T7 RNA polymerase
   9146..9301    +  CDS            lacZα (fragment): LacZα fragment of β-galactosidase; lacZ fragment
   9306..9761    +  rep_origin     f1 ori (sequence partly withheld): f1 bacteriophage origin of replication; arrow indicates direction of (+) strand synthesis
   9787..9891    +  promoter       AmpR promoter: bla
   9892..10752   +  CDS            AmpR: β-lactamase; bla; confers resistance to ampicillin, carbenicillin, and related antibiotics
  10923..11511   +  rep_origin     ori: high-copy-number ColE1/pMB1/pBR322/pUC origin of replication
  11694..11786   +  CDS            lacI (fragment): lac repressor; lacI; The lac repressor binds to the lac operator to inhibit transcription in E. coli. This inhibition can be relieved by adding lactose or isopropyl-β-D-thiogalactopyranoside (IPTG).
