[The description below was written by a language model from this plasmid's Addgene catalogue record and pLannotate feature annotations shown in this document.]
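Description:
p663-UBC-miniTurbo-V5-BRSK1_IDG-K is a lentiviral mammalian expression clone built on the pDest663 Gateway destination backbone by multisite Gateway recombination. It is maintained in E. coli through a ColE1/pUC-type origin and ampicillin resistance (AmpR); the catalogue lists it as low copy and propagated in a recombination-deficient strain, as is common for LTR-containing plasmids. An f1 origin, an SV40 origin and remnants of lac/lacZα cloning-vector sequence are also annotated. The viral portion has a third-generation layout. An RSV promoter drives a truncated HIV-1 5' LTR, followed by the Ψ packaging signal with a gag fragment, the RRE for Rev-dependent export of the genomic RNA, and the cPPT/CTS. A second truncated LTR and an SV40 polyadenylation signal close the transfer cassette.

Between the LTRs, the human ubiquitin C promoter drives a fusion of the engineered biotin ligase miniTurbo to the N-terminus of human BRSK1, a serine/threonine kinase involved in neuronal polarization and centrosome duplication. The attB4, attB5, attB1 and attB2 scars mark the junctions of the promoter, tag and ORF modules. The catalogue describes a V5 epitope between miniTurbo and BRSK1; it is not annotated separately in the feature table, although a short gap between miniTurbo and attB1 could hold it. A WPRE downstream of the ORF enhances transcript expression, and a separate PGK promoter–PuroR cassette allows puromycin selection of transduced cells.

The plasmid was produced within the Illuminating the Druggable Genome program as a tool for understudied kinases. It is intended for stable expression of the miniTurbo-tagged kinase, so that nearby proteins are biotinylated and can be identified by proteomics to build proximity networks.
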