Addgene plasmid #135269: p663-UBC-miniTurbo-V5-BRSK1_IDG-K
Purpose: Gateway destination clone of BRSK1 (human) tagged with N-terminal miniTurbo-V5 for generating protein-proximity networks using proximity-dependent biotinylation proteomics
Depositing lab: Ben Major. Depositing organization: University of North Carolina at Chapel Hill.
Backbone
  Vector backbone: pDest663
  Backbone manufacturer: PEL
  Backbone size w/o insert (bp): 9019
  Vector type: Mammalian Expression, Lentiviral ; Gateway Destination
  Selectable markers: Puromycin
Growth in bacteria
  Bacterial resistance: Ampicillin, 100 μg/mL
  Growth temperature: 30°C
  Growth strain: NEB Stable
  Copy number: Low Copy
Gene/Insert
  Gene/Insert name: miniTurbo-V5-BRSK1 (alt name: BRSK1)
  Species: H. sapiens (human)
  Entrez Gene: BRSK1 (a.k.a. hSAD1)
  Promoter: Ubiquitin
  Tag / fusion protein: V5-miniTurbo (N terminal on insert)
  Cloning method: Gateway Cloning
  Sequencing primers: 5′ GCCCGAAGGAATAGAAGAAGAA; 3′ CATAGCGTAAAAGGAGCAACA
Terms and licenses: Academic/Nonprofit Terms; Industry Terms: Not Available to Industry
Depositor comments: These plasmids were generated as part of the Illuminating the Druggable Genome (IDG) program sponsored by the NIH Common Fund. The goal of this program is to identify, gather, and distribute information and resources for proteins that currently are not well-studied yet belong to commonly drug-targeted protein families: protein kinases, non-olfactory G-protein coupled receptors (GPCRs), and ion channels. The IDG program is designed to develop fundamental research tools for understudied proteins, elucidate their function, and disseminate the IDG-related resources and data to the greater scientific community. These lentiviral gateway destination plasmids were generated, as part of the Kinase-Data and Resource Generating Center (DRGC), using the single fragment or multisite gateway cloning technology. They were used for generating proteomics-based protein-interaction and protein-proximity networks that can be accessed through the kinase-DRGC website https://darkkinome.org/. Each plasmid has either an N- or C-terminal fusion protein (Flag/ V5/V5-miniTurbo/V5-TurboID/miniTurbo-V5/TurboID-V5) tagged understudied kinase driven under either a CMV or Ubiquitin (UBC) promoter. All inserts in the pENTR plasmids used to generate the deposited destination plasmids were end-sequenced and insert size validated prior to multi-site gateway cloning. The combined insert size of the single fragment or three fragment destination plasmids were confirmed by restriction digestion (BsrGI, and EcoRV for pDest667; BsrGI, EcoRV, and BstZ17I for pDest663; and BsrGI for pHAGE) and all plasmids were partially sequenced to ensure in-frame ORFs and fusion tags.
How to cite: p663-UBC-miniTurbo-V5-BRSK1_IDG-K was a gift from Ben Major (Addgene plasmid # 135269 ; http://n2t.net/addgene:135269 ; RRID:Addgene_135269)
