>Addgene plasmid #135269 | p663-UBC-miniTurbo-V5-BRSK1_IDG-K | depositor partial sequence | sequence record 260358 | DK30: TGAAGCTCCGGTTTTGAACT
NNNCTGGCTGCGGTGTGTTTTGTGAGTTTTTTAGGCACCTTTTGAAATGTAATCATTTGGGTCAATATGT
AATTTTCAGTGTTAGACTAGTAAATTGTCCGCTAAATTCTGGCCGTTTTTGGCTTTTTTGTTAGACGGCC
AACTTTTGTATACAAAGTGGGCCACCATGGGAATCCCGCTGCTGAACGCTAAACAGATTCTGGGACAGCT
GGACGGCGGGAGCGTGGCAGTCCTGCCTGTGGTCGACTCCACCAATCAGTACCTGCTGGATCGAATCGGC
GAGCTGAAGAGTGGGGATGCTTGCATTGCAGAATATCAGCAGGCAGGGAGAGGAAGCAGAGGGAGGAAAT
GGTTCTCTCCTTTTGGAGCTAACCTGTACCTGAGTATGTTTTGGCGCCTGAAGCGGGGACCAGCAGCAAT
CGGCCTGGGCCCGGTCATCGGAATTGTCATGGCAGAAGCGCTGCGAAAGCTGGGAGCAGACAAGGTGCGA
GTCAAATGGCCCAATGACCTGTATCTGCAGGATAGAAAGCTGGCAGGCATCCTGGTGGAGCTGGCCGGAA
TAACAGGCGATGCTGCACAGATCGTCATTGGCGCCGGGATTAACGTGGCTATGAGGCGCGTGGAGGAAAG
CGTGGTCAATCAGGGCTGGATCACACTGCAGGAAGCAGGGATTAACCTGGACAGGAATACTCTGGCCGCT
ATGCTGATCCGAGAGCTGCGGGCAGCCCTGGAACTGTTCGAGCAGGAAGGCCTGGCTCCATATCTGTCAC
GGTGGGAGAAGCTGGATAACTTCATCAATAGACCCGTGAAGCTGATCATTGGGGACAAAGAGATTTTCGG
GATTAGCCGGGGGATTGATAAACAGGGAGCCCTGCTGCTGGAACAGGACGGAGTTATCAAACCCTGGATG
GGCGGAGAAATCAGTCTGCGGTCTGCCGAAAAGGCTAGCGGCAAGCCCATCCCCAACCCCCTGCTGGGCC
TGGACAGCACCACAACTTTGTACAAAAAAGCAGGCTTAATGTCGTCGGGCTAA
