>Addgene plasmid #135269 | p663-UBC-miniTurbo-V5-BRSK1_IDG-K | depositor partial sequence | sequence record 260359 | DK41: AATAGACCCGTGAAGCTGATC
NNGGGCATGATGTCGGGATTAGCCGGGGGATGATAAACAGGGAGCCCTGCTGCTGGAACAGGACGGAGTT
ATCAAACCCTGGATGGGCGGAGAAATCAGTCTGCGGTCTGCCGAAAAGGCTAGCGGCAAGCCCATCCCCA
ACCCCCTGCTGGGCCTGGACAGCACCACAACTTTGTACAAAAAAGCAGGCTTAATGTCGTCCGGGGCCAA
GGAGGGAGGTGGGGGCTCTCCCGCCTACCACCTCCCCCACCCCCACCCCCACCCACCCCAGCACGCCCAA
TATGTGGGCCCCTATCGGCTGGAGAAGACGCTGGGCAAAGGACAGACAGGGCTGGTTAAACTCGGGGTCC
ACTGCATCACGGGTCAGAAGGTCGCCATCAAGATCGTGAACCGGGAGAAGCTGTCGGAGTCGGTGCTGAT
GAAGGTGGAGCGGGAGATCGCCATCCTGAAGCTCATCGAACACCCACATGTCCTCAAGCTCCACGACGTC
TACGAGAACAAGAAATATTTGTACCTGGTTCTGGAGCACGTCTCGGGGGGTGAGCTATTCGACTACCTGG
TAAAGAAGGGGAGACTGACGCCCAAGGAGGCCCGAAAGTTCTTCCGCCAGATTGTGTCTGCGCTGGACTT
CTGCCACAGCTACTCCATCTGCCACAGAGACCTAAAAGCCCGAGAACCTGCTTTTGGATGAGAAAAACAA
CATCCGCATTGCAGACTTCGGCATGGCGTCCCTGCAGTGGGGGACAGCCTCCTGGAGACCAGCTGCGGGT
CCTCCCATTATGCGTGTCAGAGGTGATTAAGGGGGAAAATATGATGGCCGCCGGCCGACAGTGAGCTGTG
AGTCATCTCTTCGCCCTGCTCGGGGGGCTCTGCCCTTTGATGACGACAACTCCGACAGCTGCTGGAGAAG
TGGAACGAGGCGCTTCACTGCCTCACTCATTCCTCAAATGGCCGAGCCTCTGGAGGATGATCAATGACCG
AAAAGCTCATCTGGACAATTCAAACATCCTTGTACTAGCGGAAACAGCCAAACTGGCTGGAGCCNCTCTG
GCCTCGTAACATGNGAACTCGCATCCAGGAACTGACCTAGCTCCTAAGAGTGNNNCTTGGGCTNNACCNN
AGGTGCTCNATGCCNNGAGTANNACAGTAATATGTTCGTTGGTACGA
